Addgene plasmid #56554: Citrine-CathespinB-6
Purpose: Localization: Lysosomes, Excitation: 516, Emission: 529
Depositing lab: Michael Davidson. Depositing organization: Florida State University, Tallahassee.
Backbone
  Vector backbone: Citrine
  Backbone size w/o insert (bp): 4750
  Vector type: Mammalian Expression
  Selectable markers: Neomycin (select with G418)
Growth in bacteria
  Bacterial resistance: Kanamycin, 50 μg/mL
  Growth temperature: 37°C
  Growth strain: DH5alpha
  Copy number: High Copy
Gene/Insert
  Gene/Insert name: CathespinB (alt name: NM_022597.2)
  Species: R. norvegicus (rat)
  Promoter: CMV
  Tag / fusion protein: Citrine
  Cloning method: Unknown
  Sequencing primers: 5′ CMV-F; 3′ SV40pA-R
Terms and licenses: Academic/Nonprofit Terms; Industry Terms
Depositor comments: . Excitation = 516; Emission = 529
How to cite: Citrine-CathespinB-6 was a gift from Michael Davidson (Addgene plasmid # 56554 ; http://n2t.net/addgene:56554 ; RRID:Addgene_56554)
