[The description below was written by a language model from this plasmid's Addgene catalogue record.]
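Description:
Citrine-CathespinB-6 is a mammalian expression plasmid that produces rat (R. norvegicus) cathepsin B (spelled "CathespinB" in the record) fused to the yellow fluorescent protein Citrine, intended as a fluorescent marker for lysosomes. It is built on a Citrine fluorescent-protein backbone of about 4.75 kb without the insert. The plasmid is maintained in E. coli at high copy number under kanamycin selection, and it carries a neomycin resistance marker so that transfected mammalian cells can be selected with G418 to establish stable lines. No feature table accompanies the record, so the specific replication origins and the promoters driving the resistance marker are not stated.

Expression of the fusion is driven by the CMV promoter, a strong constitutive promoter in most mammalian cell types. The listed downstream sequencing primer site indicates that an SV40 polyadenylation signal follows the coding region. Cathepsin B is a lysosomal cysteine protease, and its native trafficking carries the attached Citrine to lysosomes, which can then be visualised in living or fixed cells. Citrine is recorded with an excitation peak at 516 nm and an emission peak at 529 nm, suiting standard YFP filter sets. The record does not say whether Citrine sits at the N- or C-terminus of cathepsin B, nor what the "6" in the name means, although it may refer to a linker length. The cloning method is listed as unknown. Typical uses are organelle labelling, co-localisation studies with other fluorescent markers, and live-cell imaging of lysosome distribution and dynamics.
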