>Addgene plasmid #56554 | Citrine-CathespinB-6 | depositor partial sequence | sequence record 87443 | insert sequence
ACGTCAGATCCGCTAGCGCTACCGGACTCAGATCTCGAGCTCAAGCTTCGAATTCCAGGATGTGGTGGTC
CTTGATCCCTCTCTCTTGCCTGCTGGCACTGACCAGTGCCCATGACAAGCCTTCCTTTCACCCACTGTCG
GACGACATGATTAACTATATCAACAAACAGAATACAACATGGCAGGCTGGACGCAACTTCTACAATGTTG
ACATAAGCTATCTGAAGAAGCTGTGTGGAACTGTCCTGGGTGGACCCAAGCTGCCGGAAAGGGTTGGGTT
CAGCGAGGACATAAATCTACCTGAATCCTTTGATGCACGGGAACAGTGGTCCAATTGCCCGACCATCGCA
CAGATCAGAGACCAGGGGTCCTGTGGCTCTTGTTGGGCATTTGGGGCAGTGGAAGCCATGTCTGACCGAA
TCTGCATTCACACCAATGGCCGAGTCAATGTGGAGGTGTCTGCTGAGGACCTGCTTACCTGCTGTGGTAT
CCAGTGTGGGGATGGCTGTAATGGTGGCTATCCCTCTGGAGCATGGAACTTCTGGACTAGAAAAGGCCTG
GTTTCTGGTGGAGTATACAATTCTCATATAGGCTGCTTACCCTACACCATCCCTCCCTGTGAACACCATG
TCAATGGCTCCCGTCCCCCATGCACTGGAGAAGGAGATACTCCCAAGTGCAACAAGATGTGTGAGGCTGG
CTACTCCACATCCTACAAGGAAGATAAGCACTATGGGTACACTTCCTACAGTGTGTCTGACAGCGAGAAG
GAGATCATGGCGGAAATCTACAAAAATGGCCCAGTGGAGGGTGCTTTTACTGTGTTTTCTGACTTCTTGA
CTTACAAATCAGGCGTATACAAGCATGAAGCCGGTGATGTGATGGGAGGCCATGCCATCCGCATTCTGGG
CTGGGGAATAGAGAATGGAGTACCCTACTGGCTGGTAGCAAACTCCTGGAACGTTGACTGGGGTGATAAT
GGTTTCTTTAAAATCCTCAGAGGAGAGAACCACTGTGGAATTGAATCAGAAATCGTGGCTGGAATCCCAC
GCACTCAGGATCCACCGGTCGCCACCATGGTGAGCAAGGGCGAGGAGCTGTTCACCGGGGTGGTGCCCAT
CCTGGTCGAGCTGGACGGCGACGTAAACGGCCACAAGTTCAGCGTGTCCGGCGAGGGCGAGGGCGATGCC
ACCTACGGCAAGCTGACCCTGAAGTTCATCTGCACCACCGGCAAGCTGCCCGTGCCCTGGCCCACCCTCG
TGACCACCTTCGGCTACGGCCTGATGTGCTTCGCCCGCTACCCCGACCACATGAAGCAGCACGACTTCTT
CAAGTCCGCCATGCCCGAAGGCTACGTCCAGGAGCGCACCATCTTCTTCAAGGACGACGGCAACTACAAG
ACCCGCGCCGAGGTGAAGTTCGAGGGCGACACCCTGGTGAACCGCATCGAGCTGAAGGGCATCGACTTCA
AGGAGGACGGCAACATCCTGGGGCACAAGCTGGAGTACAACTACAACAGCCACAACGTCTATATCATGGC
CGACAAGCAGAAGAACGGCATCAAGGTGAACTTCAAGATCCGCCACAACATCGAGGACGGCAGCGTGCAG
CTCGCCGACCACTACCAGCAGAACACCCCCATCGGCGACGGCCCCGTGCTGCTGCCCGACAACCACTACC
TGAGCTACCAGTCCGCCCTGAGCAAAGACCCCAACGAGAAGCGCGATCACATGGTCCTGCTGGAGTTCGT
GACCGCCGCCGGGATCACTCTCGGCATGGACGAGCTGTACAAGTAAGCGGCCGCGACTCTAGATCATAAT
CAGCCATACCACAT
