>Addgene plasmid #56554 | Citrine-CathespinB-6 | addgene partial sequence | sequence record 114343 | EXFP-R 5'-GTCTTGTAGTTGCCGTCGTC-3'
GACCTGCTTACCTGCTGTGGTATCCAGTGTGGGGATGGCTGTAATGGTGGCTATCCCTCTGGAGCATGGA
ACTTCTGGACTAGAAAAGGCCTGGTTTCTGGTGGAGTATACAATTCTCATATAGGCTGCTTACCCTACAC
CATCCCTCCCTGTGAACACCATGTCAATGGCTCCCGTCCCCCATGCACTGGAGAAGGAGATACTCCCAAG
TGCAACAAGATGTGTGAGGCTGGCTACTCCACATCCTACAAGGAAGATAAGCACTATGGGTACACTTCCT
ACAGTGTGTCTGACAGCGAGAAGGAGATCATGGCGGAAATCTACAAAAATGGCCCAGTGGAGGGTGCTTT
TACTGTGTTTTCTGACTTCTTGACTTACAAATCAGGCGTATACAAGCATGAAGCCGGTGATGTGATGGGA
GGCCATGCCATCCGCATTCTGGGCTGGGGAATAGAGAATGGAGTACCCTACTGGCTGGTAGCAAACTCCT
GGAACGTTGACTGGGGTGATAATGGTTTCTTTAAAATCCTCAGAGGAGAGAACCACTGTGGAATTGAATC
AGAAATCGTGGCTGGAATCCCACGCACTCAGGATCCACCGGTCGCCACCATGGTGAGCAAGGGCGAGGAG
CTGTTCACCGGGGTGGTGCCCATCCTGGTCGAGCTGGACGGCGACGTAAACGGCCACAAGTTCAGCGTGT
CCGGCGAGGGCGAGGGCGATGCCACCTACGGCAAGCTGACCCTGAAGTTCATCTGCACCACCGGCAAGCT
GCCCGTGCCCTGGCCCACCCTCGTGACCACCTTCGGCTACGGCCTGATGTGCTTCGCCCGCTACCCCGAC
CACATGAAGCAGCACGACTTCTTCAAGTCC
